Addgene plasmid #25709: pAV U6+27
Purpose: for nuclear expression of small RNAs in mammalian cells
Depositing lab: David Engelke. Depositing organization: University of Michigan. Publication: Expression of small, therapeutic RNAs in human cell nuclei. Good PD, Krikos AJ, Li SX, Bertrand E, Lee NS, Giver L, Ellington A, Zaia JA, Rossi JJ, Engelke DR. Gene Ther. 1997 Jan . 4(1):45-54. 10.1038/sj.gt.3300354 PubMed 9068795.
Backbone
  Vector backbone: pAV
  Backbone size w/o insert (bp): 6000
  Vector type: Mammalian Expression
Growth in bacteria
  Bacterial resistance: Ampicillin, 100 μg/mL
  Growth temperature: 37°C
  Growth strain: JM105
  Growth instructions: Provided in JM105
  Copy number: Unknown
Gene/Insert
  Gene/Insert name: U6 snRNP (alt name: U6)
  Species: H. sapiens (human)
  Insert size (bp): 292
  Entrez Gene: LSM2 (a.k.a. C6orf28, G7B, YBL026W, snRNP)
  Cloning method: Restriction Enzyme; 5′ cloning site BamHI (not destroyed); 3′ cloning site SalI (not destroyed)
  Sequencing primers: 5′ hU6-F (5'-GAGGGCCTATTTCCCATGATT-3'); 3′ N/A
Terms and licenses: Academic/Nonprofit Terms; Industry Terms: Not Available to Industry
Depositor comments: The U6+27 cassette was constructed by PCR amplification from 265 nucleotides upstream of the human U6 gene transcription initiation site through the first 27 nucleotides of the transcribed gene.
How to cite: pAV U6+27 was a gift from David Engelke (Addgene plasmid # 25709 ; http://n2t.net/addgene:25709 ; RRID:Addgene_25709)
