[The description below was written by a language model from this plasmid's Addgene catalogue record and pLannotate feature annotations shown in this document.]
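Description:
pAV U6+27 is a mammalian expression plasmid of about 6.15 kb, built on the pAV backbone, for producing small RNAs that stay in the nucleus of mammalian cells. In E. coli it replicates from a high-copy ColE1/pUC-type origin and is selected with ampicillin through the bla gene. An f1 origin is also present.

The payload is a 292 bp human U6 snRNA cassette cloned between BamHI and SalI. It runs from 265 nucleotides upstream of the U6 transcription start through the first 27 transcribed nucleotides. The upstream region supplies the RNA polymerase III promoter. Keeping the first 27 nucleotides of U6 at the 5′ end of the transcript is the feature that distinguishes this design, and it fits the stated purpose of nuclear small-RNA expression, although the record does not explain the mechanism. A short polylinker remnant follows the cassette, where a sequence encoding a small RNA of interest would presumably be inserted. The catalogue's Entrez link to LSM2 appears to be an automated association rather than a description of the insert.

The annotation shows two partial AAV2 inverted terminal repeats flanking the mammalian portion of the plasmid. This suggests an adeno-associated virus vector origin for pAV, but the record does not say whether the construct is meant to be packaged. Also between the repeats, on the opposite strand to U6, is a selection unit made up of the SV40 enhancer/early promoter and origin, the Tn5 neomycin phosphotransferase gene, and the SV40 small t intron and polyadenylation signal. The adjacent ble and transposase fragments are Tn5 carry-over. This unit should allow G418 selection of transfected cells.

The construct is used as a Pol III expression platform for small RNAs in human cell nuclei.
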