Features (pLannotate 1.2.2; 22 found; start..end, strand, type, name):
    710..1033    -  CDS            tnpA (fragment): TN5P_ECOLX - Also known as tnp. Experimental evidence at protein level: Swiss-Prot protein existence level 1. Mediates transposition of transposon Tn5 by a 'cut and paste' mechanism. First, the monomeric transposase binds the 19 bp inverted DNA repeats flanking the transposon. Then, dimerization of the DNA- bound transposase creates a synaptic DNA complex. After nicking of the first DNA strand, excision of the transposon proceeds through a series of intermediates. The transposase then mediates the insertion of the transposon at a new site by strand transfer. The activity of the wild- type tran
   1049..1184    -  rep_origin     SV40 ori: SV40 origin of replication
   1210..1280    -  promoter       SV40 promoter (fragment): SV40 enhancer and early promoter
   1281..1352    -  promoter       SV40 promoter (fragment): SV40 enhancer and early promoter
   1398..1638    +  promoter       U6 promoter: RNA polymerase III promoter for human U6 snRNA
   1715..1735    +  misc_feature   MCS (fragment): pUC18/19 multiple cloning site
   1793..1914    +  polyA_signal   SV40 poly(A) signal: SV40 polyadenylation signal
   1963..2092    +  repeat_region  AAV2 ITR (fragment): inverted terminal repeat of adeno-associated virus serotype 2 inverted
   2114..2177    +  CDS            lacZα (fragment): LacZα fragment of β-galactosidase; lacZ fragment
   2185..2211    -  rep_origin     M13 ori (fragment): M13 bacteriophage origin of replication; arrow indicates direction of (+) strand synthesis
   2207..2651    -  rep_origin     f1 ori (sequence partly withheld): f1 bacteriophage origin of replication; arrow indicates direction of (+) strand synthesis
   2678..2782    +  promoter       AmpR promoter: bla
   2783..3643    +  CDS            AmpR: β-lactamase; bla; confers resistance to ampicillin, carbenicillin, and related antibiotics
   3814..4402    +  rep_origin     ori: high-copy-number ColE1/pMB1/pBR322/pUC origin of replication
   4585..4638    +  CDS            lacI (fragment): lac repressor; lacI; The lac repressor binds to the lac operator to inhibit transcription in E. coli. This inhibition can be relieved by adding lactose or isopropyl-β-D-thiogalactopyranoside (IPTG).
   4645..4754    +  repeat_region  AAV2 ITR (fragment): inverted terminal repeat of adeno-associated virus serotype 2 inverted
   4845..4979    -  polyA_signal   SV40 poly(A) signal: SV40 polyadenylation signal
   5002..5085    -  CDS            large T antigen (fragment): large T antigen from SV40 (simian virus 40)
   5404..5424    -  CDS            SV40 NLS: nuclear localization signal of SV40 (simian virus 40) large T antigen
   5554..5619    -  intron         small t intron: SV40 (simian virus 40) small t antigen intron
   5672..6019    -  CDS            ble (fragment): BLE_KLEPN - Experimental evidence at protein level: Swiss-Prot protein existence level 1. Binding protein with a strong affinity to the bleomycin family of antibiotics. Binds to CL990; an antimitotic-antibiotic compound. From Klebsiella pneumoniae.
   6040..678     -  CDS            NeoR/KanR (across the origin): aminoglycoside phosphotransferase from Tn5; aph(3')-II (or nptII); confers resistance to neomycin, kanamycin, and G418 (Geneticin®)
>Addgene plasmid #25709 | pAV U6+27 | depositor full sequence | sequence record 12044 | Author sequence
TCACGGGTAGCCAACGCTATGTCCTGATAGCGGTCCGCCACACCCAGCCGGCCACAGTCGATGAATCCAG
AAAAGCGGCCATTTTCCACCATGATATTCGGCAAGCAGGCATCGCCATGGGTCACGACGAGATCCTCGCC
GTCGGGCATGCGCGCCTTGAGCCTGGCGAACAGTTCGGCTGGCGCGAGCCCCTGATGCTCTTGTCCAGAT
CATCCTGATCGACAAGACCGGCTTCCATCCGAGTACGTGCTCGCTCGATGCGATGTTCGCTTGGTGGTCG
AATGGGCAGGTAGCCGGATCAAGCGTATGCAGCCGCCGCATTGCATCAGCCATGATGGATACTTTCTCGG
CAGGAGCAAGGTGAGATGACAGGAGATCCTGCCCCGGCACTTCGCCCAATAGCAGCCAGTCCCTTCCCGC
TTCAGTGACAACGTCGAGCACAGCTGCGCAAGGAACGCCCGTCGTGGCCAGCCACGATAGCCGCGCTGCC
TCGTCCTGCAGTTCATTCAGGGCACCGGACAGGTCGGTCTTGACAAAAAGAACCGGGCGCCCCTGCGCTG
ACAGCCGGAACACGGCGGCATCAGAGCAGCCGATTGTCTGTTGTGCCCAGTCATAGCCGAATAGCCTCTC
CACCCAAGCGGCCGGAGAACCTGCGTGCAATCCATCTTGTTCAATCATGCGAAACGATCCTCATCCTGTC
TCTTGATCAGATCTTGATCCCCTGCGCCATCAGATCCTTGGCGGCAAGAAAGCCATCCAGTTTACTTTGC
AGGGCTTCCCAACCTTACCAGAGGGCGCCCCAGCTGGCAATTCCGGTTCGCTTGCTGTCCATAAAACCGC
CCAGTCTAGCTATCGGCATGTAAGCCCACTGCAAGCTACCTGCTTTCTCTTTGCGCTTGCGTTTTCCCTT
GTCCAGATAGCCCAGTAGCTGACATTCATCCGGGGTCAGCACCGTTTCTGCGGACTGGCTTTCTACGTGT
TCCGCTTCCTTTAGCAGCCCTTGCGCCCTGAGTGCTTGCGGCACGGTGAAGCTTTTTGCAAAAGCCTAGG
CCTCCAAAAAAGCCTCCTCACTACTTCTGGAATAGCTCAGAGGCCGAGGCGGCCTCGGCCTCTGCATAAA
TAAAAAAAATTAGTCAGCCATGGGGCGGAGAATGGGCGGAACTGGGCGGAGTTAGGGGCGGGATGGGCGG
AGTTAGGGGCGGGACTATGGGTTGCTGACTAATTGAGATGCATGCTTTGCATACTTCTGCCTGCTGGGGA
GCCTGGGGACTTTCCACACCTGGTTGCTGACTAATTGAGATGCATGCTTTGCATACTTCTGCCTGCTGGG
GAGCCTGGGGACTTTCCACACCCTAACTGACACACATTCCACAGCCGGATCCAAGGTCGGGCAGGAAGAG
GGCCTATTTCCCATGATTCCTTCATATTTGCATATACGATACAAGGCTGTTAGAGAGATAATTAGAATTA
ATTTGACTGTAAACACAAAGATATTAGTACAAAATACGTGACGTAGAAAGTAATAATTTCTTGGGTAGTT
TGCAGTTTTAAAATTATGTTTTAAAATGGACTATCATATGCTTACCGTAACTTGAAAGTATTTCGATTTC
TTGGCTTTATATATCTTGTGGAAAGGACGAAACACCGTGCTCGCTTCGGCAGCACATATACTAGTCGACG
GGTCTAGAGCGGACTTCGGTCCGCTTTTTACTAGGACCTGCAGGCATGCAAGCTTGACGTCGGTTACCGA
TATCCATATGGCGGCCGCATCGATCTCGAGCCGCGGACTAGTAACTTGTTTATTGCAGCTTATAATGGTT
ACAAATAAAGCAATAGCATCACAAATTTCACAAATAAAGCATTTTTTTCACTGCATTCTAGTTGTGGTTT
GTCCAAACTCATCAATGTATCTTATCATGTCTTACGTAGATAAGTAGCATGGCGGGTTAATCATTAACTA
CAAGGAACCCCTAGTGATGGAGTTGGCCACTCCCTCTCTGCGCGCTCGCTCGCTCACTGAGGCCGGGCGA
CCAAAGGTCGCCCGACGCCCGGGCTTTGCCCGGGCGGCCTCAGTGAGCGAGCGAGCGCGCAGAGAGGGAG
TGGCCAAAGATCTCTGGCGTAATAGCGAAGAGGCCCGCACCGATCGCCCTTCCCAACAGTTGCGCAGCCT
GAATGGCTAATGGGAAATTGTAAACGTTAATATTTTGTTAATATTTTGTTAAAATTCGCGTTAAATTTTT
GTTAAATCAGCTCATTTTTTAACCAATAGGCCGAAATCGGCAAAATCCCTTATAAATCAAAAGAATAGAC
CGAGATAGGGT
[37 nt withheld, positions 2322-2358]
AAAGAACGTGGACTCCAACGTCAAAGG
[49 nt withheld, positions 2386-2434]
T
[57 nt withheld, positions 2436-2492]
TG
[32 nt withheld, positions 2495-2526]
G
[124 nt withheld, positions 2528-2651]
CAGGTGGCACTTTTCGGGGAAATGTGCGCGGAACCCCTATTTGTTTATTTTTCTAAATACATTCAAATAT
GTATCCGCTCATGAGACAATAACCCTGATAAATGCTTCAATAATATTGAAAAAGGAAGAGTATGAGTATT
CAACATTTCCGTGTCGCCCTTATTCCCTTTTTTGCGGCATTTTGCCTTCCTGTTTTTGCTCACCCAGAAA
CGCTGGTGAAAGTAAAAGATGCTGAAGATCAGTTGGGTGCACGAGTGGGTTACATCGAACTGGATCTCAA
CAGCGGTAAGATCCTTGAGAGTTTTCGCCCCGAAGAACGTTTTCCAATGATGAGCACTTTTAAAGTTCTG
CTATGTGGCGCGGTATTATCCCGTATTGACGCCGGGCAAGAGCAACTCGGTCGCCGCATACACTATTCTC
AGAATGACTTGGTTGAGTACTCACCAGTCACAGAAAAGCATCTTACGGATGGCATGACAGTAAGAGAATT
ATGCAGTGCTGCCATAACCATGAGTGATAACACTGCGGCCAACTTACTTCTGACAACGATCGGAGGACCG
AAGGAGCTAACCGCTTTTTTGCACAACATGGGGGATCATGTAACTCGCCTTGATCGTTGGGAACCGGAGC
TGAATGAAGCCATACCAAACGACGAGCGTGACACCACGATGCCTGTAGCAATGGCAACAACGTTGCGCAA
ACTATTAACTGGCGAACTACTTACTCTAGCTTCCCGGCAACAATTAATAGACTGGATGGAGGCGGATAAA
GTTGCAGGACCACTTCTGCGCTCGGCCCTTCCGGCTGGCTGGTTTATTGCTGATAAATCTGGAGCCGGTG
AGCGTGGGTCTCGCGGTATCATTGCAGCACTGGGGCCAGATGGTAAGCCCTCCCGTATCGTAGTTATCTA
CACGACGGGGAGTCAGGCAACTATGGATGAACGAAATAGACAGATCGCTGAGATAGGTGCCTCACTGATT
AAGCATTGGTAACTGTCAGACCAAGTTTACTCATATATACTTTAGATTGATTTAAAACTTCATTTTTAAT
TTAAAAGGATCTAGGTGAAGATCCTTTTTGATAATCTCATGACCAAAATCCCTTAACGTGAGTTTTCGTT
CCACTGAGCGTCAGACCCCGTAGAAAAGATCAAAGGATCTTCTTGAGATCCTTTTTTTCTGCGCGTAATC
TGCTGCTTGCAAACAAAAAAACCACCGCTACCAGCGGTGGTTTGTTTGCCGGATCAAGAGCTACCAACTC
TTTTTCCGAAGGTAACTGGCTTCAGCAGAGCGCAGATACCAAATACTGTCCTTCTAGTGTAGCCGTAGTT
AGGCCACCACTTCAAGAACTCTGTAGCACCGCCTACATACCTCGCTCTGCTAATCCTGTTACCAGTGGCT
GCTGCCAGTGGCGATAAGTCGTGTCTTACCGGGTTGGACTCAAGACGATAGTTACCGGATAAGGCGCAGC
GGTCGGGCTGAACGGGGGGTTCGTGCAACACAGCCAGCTTGGAGCGAACGACCTACACCGAACTGAGATA
CCTACAGCGTGAGCATTGAGAAAGCGCCACGCTTCCCGAAGGGAGAAAGGCGGACAGGTATCCGGTAAGC
GGCAGGGTCGGAACAGGAGAGCGCACGAGGGAGCTTCCAGGGGGAAACGCCTGGTATCTTTATAGTCCTG
TCGGGTTTCGCCACCTCTGACTTGAGCGTCGATTTTTGTGATGCTCGTCAGGGGGGCGGAGCCTATGGAA
AAACGCCAGCAACGCGGCCTTTTTACGGTTCCTGGCCTTTTGCTGGCCTTTTGCTCACATGTTCTTTCCT
GCGTTATCCCCTGATTCTGTGGATAACCGTATTACCGCCTTTGAGTGAGCTGATACCGCTCGCCGCAGCC
GAACGACCGAGCGCAGCGAGTCAGTGAGCGAGGAAGCGGAAGAGCGCCCAATACGCAAACCGCCTCTCCC
CGCGCGTTGGCCGATTCATTAATGCAGAGATCTTTGGCCACTCCCTCTCTGCGCGCTCGCTCGCTCACTG
AGGCCGGGCGACCAAAGGTCGCCCGACGCCCGGGCTTTGCCCGGGCGGCCTCAGTGAGCGAGCGAGCGCG
CAGAGAGGGAGTGGCCAACTCCATCACTAGGGGTTCCTGGAGGGGTGGAGTCGTGACGTGAATTACGTCA
TAGGGTTAGGGAGGTCCTGGATCGATCCAGACATGATAAGATACATTGATGAGTTTGGACAAACCACAAC
TAGAATGCAGTGAAAAAAATGCTTTATTTGTGAAATTTGTGATGCTATTGCTTTATTTGTAACCATTATA
AGCTGCAATAAACAAGTTAACAACAACAATTGCATTCATTTTATGTTTCAGGTTCAGGGGGAGGTGTGGG
AGGTTTTTTAAAGCAAGTAAAACCTCTACAAATGTGGTATGGCTGATTATGATCTCTAGTCAAGGCACTA
TACATCAAATATTCCTTATTAACCCCTTTACAAATTAAAAAGCTAAAGGTACACAATTTTTGAGCATAGT
TATTAATAGCAGACACTCTATGCCTGTGTGGAGTAAGAAAAAACAGTATGTTATGATTATAACTGTTATG
CCTACTTATAAAGGTTACAGAATATTTTTCCATAATTTTCTTGTATAGCAGTGCAGCTTTTTCCTTTGTG
GTGTAAATAGCAAAGCAAGCAAGAGTTCTATTACTAAACACAGCATGACTCAAAAAACTTAGCAATTCTG
AAGGAAAGTCCTTGGGGTCTTCTACCTTTCTCTTCTTTTTTGGAGGAGTAGAATGTTGAGAGTCAGCAGT
AGCCTCATCATCACTAGATGGCATTTCTTCTGAGCAAAACAGGTTTTCCTCATTAAAGGCATTCCACCAC
TGCTCCCATTCATCAGTTCCATAGGTTGGAATCTAAAATACACAAACAATTAGAATCAGTAGTTTAACAC
ATTATACACTTAAAAATTTTATATTTACCTTAGAGCTTTAAATCTCTGTAGGTAGTTTGTCCAATTATGT
CACACCACAGAAGTAAGGTTCCTTCACAAAGATCCGGGACCAAAGCGGCCATCGTGCCTCCCCACTCCTG
CAGTTCGGGGGCATGGATGCGCGGATAGCCGCTGCTGGTTTCCTGGATGCCGACGGATTTGCACTGCCGG
TAGAACTCCGCGAGGTCGTCCAGCCTCAGGCAGCAGCTGAACCAACTCGCGAGGGGATCGAGCCCGGGGT
GGGCGAAGAACTCCAGCATGAGATCCCCGCGCTGGAGGATCATCCAGCCGGCGTCCCGGAAAACGATTCC
GAAGCCCAACCTTTCATAGAAGGCGGCGGTGGAATCGAAATCTCGTGATGGCAGGTTGGGCGTCGCTTGG
TCGGTCATTTCGAACCCCAGAGTCCCGCTCAGAAGAACTCGTCAAGAAGGCGATAGAAGGCGATGCGCTG
CGAATCGGGAGCGGCGATACCGTAAAGCACGAGGAAGCGGTCAGCCCATTCGCCGCCAAGCTCTTCAGCA
ATA
