>Addgene plasmid #25709 | pAV U6+27 | addgene partial sequence | sequence record 31739 | 25709 with pBABE-3
CGGGCAGGAGAGGGCCTATTTCCCATGATTCCTTCATATTTGCATATACGATACAAGGCTGTTAGAGAGA
TAATTAGAATTAATTTGACTGTAAACACAAAGATATTAGTACAAAATACGTGACGTAGAAAGTAATAATT
TCTTGGGTAGTTTGCAGTTTTAAAATTATGTTTTAAAATGGACTATCATATGCTTACCGTAACTTGAAAG
TATTTCGATTTCTTGGCTTTATATATCTTGTGGAAAGGACGAAACACCGTGCTCGCTTCGGCAGCACATA
TACTAGTCGACGGGTCTAGAGCGGACTTCGGTCCGCTTTTTACTAGGACCTGCAGGCATGCAAGCTTGAC
GTCGGTTACCGATATCCATATGGCGGCCGCATCGATCTCGAGCCGCGGACTAGTAACTTGTTTATTGCAG
CTTATAATGGTTACAAATAAAGCAATAGCATCACAAATTTCACAAATAAAGCATTTTTTTCACTGCATTC
TAGTTGTGGTTTGTCCAAACTCATCAATGTATCTTATCATGTCTTACGTAGATAAGTAGCATGGCGGGTT
AATCATTAACTACAAGGAACCCCTAGTGATGGAGTTGGCCACTCCTCTCTGCGCGCTCG
